>Addgene plasmid #19094 | AF0837(242-344) | addgene partial sequence | sequence record 24451 | T7 5'-TAATACGACTCACTATAGGG-3'
TGCGTCATTCCCTCTGAATATTTTGTTTACTTTAAGAAGGAGATATACATATGGGGGAAGTTCGTCTTGC
TGAGGAGGCGGAGTATATAGACAGGCTGCTTGAAGGGATAGCGAAGGGAGAGAGAGTCGCTTACGGTCTG
GATGAGGTCAGGGAGGCGCACAATTACAGGGCGATTGAGGTTTTGCTCGTTGCGGATGAGTTTCTGCTTG
AGGAGAGGGAGAAGTGGGATGTTGACGGACTGCTCAGGGAAGTTGAGGAGTCGGGCGGAAAGGTGGTGAT
AATGAGCACCGAATTCGAGCCGGGTAAGAGGCTGATGAGCCTCGGTGGAATAGCTGCCCTCCTGAGATTC
AACGTAAAAGGTCTCGAGCACCACCACCACCACCACTGAGATCCGGCTGCTAACAAAGCCCGAAAGGAAG
CTGAGTTGGCTGCTGCCACCGCTGAGCAATAACTAGCATAACCCCTTGGGGCCTCTAAACGGGTCTTGAG
GGGTTTTTTGCTGAAAGGAGGAACTATATCCGGATTGGCGAATGGG
[32 nt withheld, positions 537-568]
TNCGTTTNTTTAACCCNCAGTTANGACCGCTACACTTGCANGCCTACGCCCTCTTCG
[36 nt withheld, positions 626-661]
CGCCGGCTTTCCCCGTCAAGCTCTAATCGGGGCTCCCTTTAGGTTCCGATTAGTGCTTACGGCACTCGAC
CCCAAAAACTTGATANGGTGTGGTTCCGTANTGGCATCGCCTGANAANGNTTTCGCCTTGACNTGATCNN
GTCTTATATGATCTGTCAATGAAANCTCACCTTTNGCNTTCTTGT
