[The description below was written by a language model from this plasmid's Addgene catalogue record.]
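Description:
AF0837(242-344) is a bacterial expression plasmid built on the pET21a(+) backbone (5443 bp without insert) that encodes a fragment of the Archaeoglobus fulgidus protein annotated as cell division protein pelota. The name indicates residues 242 to 344 of the AF0837 open reading frame, which agrees with the recorded insert size of 309 bp. Pelota is the archaeal counterpart of yeast Dom34, and the record's gene link points to the yeast DOM34 entry even though the stated species of the insert is A. fulgidus. The fragment was cloned by restriction enzyme between NdeI at the 5′ end and XhoI at the 3′ end, with both sites retained.

The record lists a C-terminal tag on the insert but calls it only "C tag". In pET21a(+), cloning into XhoI without a stop codon normally fuses the insert to the vector's C-terminal hexahistidine sequence, so that is the likely identity, although it is not stated explicitly. As a pET-series vector, expression is expected to run from the T7 promoter under lac operator control, which needs a host supplying T7 RNA polymerase; the T7 sequencing primer listed is consistent with this. The plasmid is selected with ampicillin, is recorded as high copy, and is propagated in DH5alpha as a cloning strain. No feature table is provided, so individual backbone elements cannot be confirmed from the record.

The associated publication concerns structural and functional analysis of Dom34, a component of no-go mRNA decay. This suggests the construct was made to produce an isolated C-terminal region of the archaeal homologue as recombinant protein for structural or biochemical study.
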