Addgene plasmid #19094: AF0837(242-344)
Depositing lab: SeWon Suh. Depositing organization: Seoul National University. Publication: Structural and functional insights into dom34, a key component of no-go mRNA decay. Lee HH, Kim YS, Kim KH, Heo I, Kim SK, Kim O, Kim HK, Yoon JY, Kim HS, Kim do J, Lee SJ, Yoon HJ, Kim SJ, Lee BG, Song HK, Kim VN, Park CM, Suh SW. Mol Cell. 2007 Sep 21. 27(6):938-50. 10.1016/j.molcel.2007.07.019 PubMed 17889667.
Backbone
  Vector backbone: pET21a(+)
  Backbone size w/o insert (bp): 5443
  Vector type: Bacterial Expression
Growth in bacteria
  Bacterial resistance: Ampicillin, 100 μg/mL
  Growth temperature: 37°C
  Growth strain: DH5alpha
  Copy number: High Copy
Gene/Insert
  Gene/Insert name: Cell division protein pelota (alt name: Archaeoglobus fulgidus)
  Species: Archaeoglobus fulgidus
  Insert size (bp): 309
  Entrez Gene: DOM34 (a.k.a. YNL001W)
  Tag / fusion protein: C tag (C terminal on insert)
  Cloning method: Restriction Enzyme; 5′ cloning site NdeI (not destroyed); 3′ cloning site XhoI (not destroyed)
  Sequencing primers: 5′ t7
Terms and licenses: Academic/Nonprofit Terms; Industry Terms: Not Available to Industry
How to cite: AF0837(242-344) was a gift from SeWon Suh (Addgene plasmid # 19094 ; http://n2t.net/addgene:19094 ; RRID:Addgene_19094)
